>Addgene plasmid #160608 | pDGB3 alpha2 P35S:dCas9:SRDX:Tnos (GB1188) | addgene full sequence | sequence record 322042 | Addgene NGS Result
GGAGACTAGAGCCAAGCTGATCTCCTTTGCCCCGGAGATCACCATGGACGACTTTCTCTATCTCTACGAT
CTAGGAAGAAAGTTCGACGGAGAAGGTGACGATACCATGTTCACCACCGATAATGAGAAGATTAGCCTCT
TCAATTTCAGAAAGAATGCTGACCCACAGATGGTTAGAGAGGCCTACGCGGCAGGTCTGATCAAGACGAT
CTACCCGAGTAATAATCTCCAGGAGATCAAATACCTTCCCAAGAAGGTTAAAGATGCAGTCAAAAGATTC
AGGACTAACTGCATCAAGAACACAGAGAAAGATATATTTCTCAAGATCAGAAGTACTATTCCAGTATGGA
CGATTCAAGGCTTGCTTCATAAACCAAGGCAAGTAATAGAGATTGGAGTCTCTAAGAAAGTAGTTCCTAC
TGAATCAAAGGCCATGGAGTCAAAAATTCAGATCGAGGATCTAACAGAACTCGCCGTGAAGACTGGCGAA
CAGTTCATACAGAGTCTTTTACGACTCAATGACAAGAAGAAAATCTTCGTCAACATGGTGGAGCACGACA
CTCTCGTCTACTCCAAGAATATCAAAGATACAGTCTCAGAAGACCAAAGGGCTATTGAGACTTTTCAACA
AAGGGTAATATCGGGAAACCTCCTCGGATTCCATTGCCCAGCTATCTGTCACTTCATCAAAAGGACAGTA
GAAAAGGAAGGTGGCACCTACAAATGCCATCATTGCGATAAAGGAAAGGCTATCGTTCAAGATGCCCCTG
CCGACAGTGGTCCCAAAGATGGACCCCCACCCACGAGGAGCATCGTGGAAAAAGAAGACGTTCCAACCAC
GTCTTCAAAGCAAGTGGATTGATGTGATATCTCCACTGACGTAAGGGATGACGCACAATCCCACTATCCT
TCGCAAGACCCTTCCTCTATATAAGGAAGTTCATTTCATTTGGAGAGGACTCCGGTATTTTTACAACAAT
TACCACAACAAAACAAACAACAAACAACATTACAATTTACTATTCTAGTCGAAATGCCCAAGAAGAAGAG
GAAGGTGGACAAGAAGTACTCCATTGGGCTCGCTATCGGCACAAACAGCGTCGGCTGGGCCGTCATTACG
GACGAGTACAAGGTGCCGAGCAAAAAATTCAAAGTTCTGGGCAATACCGATCGCCACAGCATAAAGAAGA
ACCTCATTGGCGCCCTCCTGTTCGACTCCGGGGAAACGGCCGAAGCCACGCGGCTCAAAAGAACAGCACG
GCGCAGATATACCCGCAGAAAGAATCGGATCTGCTACCTGCAGGAGATCTTTAGTAATGAGATGGCTAAG
GTGGATGACTCTTTCTTCCATAGGCTGGAGGAGTCCTTTTTGGTGGAGGAGGATAAAAAGCACGAGCGCC
ACCCAATCTTTGGCAATATCGTGGACGAGGTGGCGTACCATGAAAAGTACCCAACCATATATCATCTGAG
GAAGAAGCTTGTAGACAGTACTGATAAGGCTGACTTGCGGTTGATCTATCTCGCGCTGGCGCATATGATC
AAATTTCGGGGACACTTCCTCATCGAGGGGGACCTGAACCCAGACAACAGCGATGTCGACAAACTCTTTA
TCCAACTGGTTCAGACTTACAATCAGCTTTTCGAAGAGAACCCGATCAACGCATCCGGAGTTGACGCCAA
AGCAATCCTGAGCGCTAGGCTGTCCAAATCCCGGCGGCTCGAAAACCTCATCGCACAGCTCCCTGGGGAG
AAGAAGAACGGCCTGTTTGGTAATCTTATCGCCCTGTCACTCGGGCTGACCCCCAACTTTAAATCTAACT
TCGACCTGGCCGAAGATGCCAAGCTTCAACTGAGCAAAGACACCTACGATGATGATCTCGACAATCTGCT
GGCCCAGATCGGCGACCAGTACGCAGACCTTTTTTTGGCGGCAAAGAACCTGTCAGACGCCATTCTGCTG
AGTGATATTCTGCGAGTGAACACGGAGATCACCAAAGCTCCGCTGAGCGCTAGTATGATCAAGCGCTATG
ATGAGCACCACCAAGACTTGACTTTGCTGAAGGCCCTTGTCAGACAGCAACTGCCTGAGAAGTACAAGGA
AATTTTCTTCGATCAGTCTAAAAATGGCTACGCCGGATACATTGACGGCGGAGCAAGCCAGGAGGAATTT
TACAAATTTATTAAGCCCATCTTGGAAAAAATGGACGGCACCGAGGAGCTGCTGGTAAAGCTTAACAGAG
AAGATCTGTTGCGCAAACAGCGCACTTTCGACAATGGAAGCATCCCCCACCAGATTCACCTGGGCGAACT
GCACGCTATCCTCAGGCGGCAAGAGGATTTCTACCCCTTTTTGAAAGATAACAGGGAAAAGATTGAGAAA
ATCCTCACATTTCGGATACCCTACTATGTAGGCCCCCTCGCCCGGGGAAATTCCAGATTCGCGTGGATGA
CTCGCAAATCAGAAGAGACTATCACTCCCTGGAACTTCGAGGAAGTCGTGGATAAGGGGGCCTCTGCCCA
GTCCTTCATCGAAAGGATGACTAACTTTGATAAAAATCTGCCTAACGAAAAGGTGCTTCCTAAACACTCT
CTGCTGTACGAGTACTTCACAGTTTATAACGAGCTCACCAAGGTCAAATACGTCACAGAAGGGATGAGAA
AGCCAGCATTCCTGTCTGGAGAGCAGAAGAAAGCTATCGTGGACCTCCTCTTCAAGACGAACCGGAAAGT
TACCGTGAAACAGCTCAAAGAAGATTATTTCAAAAAGATTGAATGTTTCGACTCTGTTGAAATCAGCGGA
GTGGAGGATCGCTTCAACGCATCCCTGGGAACGTATCACGATCTCCTGAAAATCATTAAAGACAAGGACT
TCCTGGACAATGAGGAGAACGAGGACATTCTTGAGGACATTGTCCTCACCCTTACGTTGTTTGAAGATAG
GGAGATGATTGAAGAACGCTTGAAAACTTACGCTCATCTCTTCGACGACAAAGTCATGAAACAGCTCAAG
AGGCGCCGATATACAGGATGGGGGCGGCTGTCAAGAAAACTGATCAATGGGATCCGAGACAAGCAGAGTG
GAAAGACAATCCTGGATTTTCTTAAGTCCGATGGATTTGCCAACCGGAACTTCATGCAGTTGATCCATGA
TGACTCTCTCACCTTTAAGGAGGACATCCAGAAAGCACAAGTTTCTGGCCAGGGGGACAGTCTCCACGAG
CACATCGCTAATCTTGCAGGTAGCCCAGCTATCAAAAAGGGAATACTGCAGACCGTTAAGGTCGTGGATG
AACTCGTCAAAGTAATGGGAAGGCATAAGCCCGAGAATATCGTTATCGAGATGGCCCGAGAGAACCAAAC
TACCCAGAAGGGACAGAAGAACAGTAGGGAAAGGATGAAGAGGATTGAAGAGGGTATAAAAGAACTGGGG
TCCCAAATCCTTAAGGAACACCCAGTTGAAAACACCCAGCTTCAGAATGAGAAGCTCTACCTGTACTACC
TGCAGAACGGCAGGGACATGTACGTGGATCAGGAACTGGACATCAATCGGCTCTCCGACTACGACGTGGA
TGCCATCGTGCCCCAGTCTTTTCTCAAAGATGATTCTATTGATAATAAAGTGTTGACAAGATCCGATAAA
AATAGAGGGAAGAGTGATAACGTCCCCTCAGAAGAAGTTGTCAAGAAAATGAAAAATTATTGGCGGCAGC
TGCTGAACGCCAAACTGATCACACAACGGAAGTTCGATAATCTGACTAAGGCTGAACGAGGTGGCCTGTC
TGAGTTGGATAAAGCCGGCTTCATCAAAAGGCAGCTTGTTGAGACACGCCAGATCACCAAGCACGTGGCC
CAAATTCTCGATTCACGCATGAACACCAAGTACGATGAAAATGACAAACTGATTCGAGAGGTGAAAGTTA
TTACTCTGAAGTCTAAGCTGGTTTCAGATTTCAGAAAGGACTTTCAGTTTTATAAGGTGAGAGAGATCAA
CAATTACCACCATGCGCATGATGCCTACCTGAATGCAGTGGTAGGCACTGCACTTATCAAAAAATATCCC
AAGCTTGAATCTGAATTTGTTTACGGAGACTATAAAGTGTACGATGTTAGGAAAATGATCGCAAAGTCTG
AGCAGGAAATAGGCAAGGCCACCGCTAAGTACTTCTTTTACAGCAATATTATGAATTTTTTCAAGACCGA
GATTACACTGGCCAATGGAGAGATTCGGAAGCGACCACTTATCGAAACAAACGGAGAAACAGGAGAAATC
GTGTGGGACAAGGGTAGGGATTTCGCGACAGTCCGGAAGGTCCTGTCCATGCCGCAGGTGAACATCGTTA
AAAAGACCGAAGTACAGACCGGAGGCTTCTCCAAGGAAAGTATCCTCCCGAAAAGGAACAGCGACAAGCT
GATCGCACGCAAAAAAGATTGGGACCCCAAGAAATACGGCGGATTCGATTCTCCTACAGTCGCTTACAGT
GTACTGGTTGTGGCCAAAGTGGAGAAAGGGAAGTCTAAAAAACTCAAAAGCGTCAAGGAACTGCTGGGCA
TCACAATCATGGAGCGATCAAGCTTCGAAAAAAACCCCATCGACTTTCTCGAGGCGAAAGGATATAAAGA
GGTCAAAAAAGACCTCATCATTAAGCTTCCCAAGTACTCTCTCTTTGAGCTTGAAAACGGCCGGAAACGA
ATGCTCGCTAGTGCGGGCGAGCTGCAGAAAGGTAACGAGCTGGCACTGCCCTCTAAATACGTTAATTTCT
TGTATCTGGCCAGCCACTATGAAAAGCTCAAAGGATCTCCCGAAGATAATGAGCAGAAGCAGCTGTTCGT
GGAACAACACAAACACTACCTTGATGAGATCATCGAGCAAATAAGCGAATTCTCCAAAAGAGTGATCCTC
GCCGACGCTAACCTCGATAAGGTGCTTTCTGCTTACAATAAGCACAGGGATAAGCCCATCAGGGAGCAGG
CAGAAAACATTATCCACTTGTTTACTCTGACCAACTTGGGCGCGCCTGCAGCCTTCAAGTACTTCGACAC
CACCATAGACAGAAAGCGGTACACCTCTACAAAGGAGGTCCTGGACGCCACACTGATTCATCAGTCAATT
ACGGGGCTCTATGAAACAAGAATCGACCTCTCTCAGCTCGGTGGAGACAGCAGGGCTGATTCGGACCCAA
AAAAGAAGCGTAAGGTCCCCAAGAAGAAGAGGAAGGTGCTTGATCTTGATCTTGAACTTAGACTTGGTTT
TGCTTGAGCTTGGAATGGATCTTCGATCCCGATCGTTCAAACATTTGGCAATAAAGTTTCTTAAGATTGA
ATCCTGTTGCCGGTCTTGCGACGATTATCATATAATTTCTGTTGAATTACGTTAAGCATGTAATAATTAA
CATGTAATGCATGACGTTATTTATGAGATGGGTTTTTATGATTAGAGTCCCGCAATTATACATTTAATAC
GCGATAGAAAACAAAATATAGCGCGCAAACTAGGATAAATTATCGCGCGCGGTGTCATCTATGTTACTAG
ATCGGGAATTGCCAAGCTAATTCTTGAAGACGAAAGGGCCTCGTGATACGCCTATTTTTATAGGTTAATG
TCATGATAATAATGGTTTCTTAGACGTCAGGTGGCACTTTTCGGGGAAATGTGCGCGGAACCCCTATTTG
TTTATTTTTCTAAATACATTCAAATATGTATCCGCTCATGAGACAATAACCCTGATAAATGCTTCAATAA
TGGGACCGACTCGCGCTTGAGACGAAGCTTGACAGGATATATTGGCGGGTAAACCTAAGAGAAAAGAGCG
TTTATTAGAATAATCGGATATTTAAAAGGGCGTGAAAAGGTTTATCCGTTCGTCCATTTGTATGTGCATG
CCAACCACAGGGTTCCCCTCGGGATCAAAGTACTTTGATCCAACCCCTCCGCTGCTATAGTGCAGTCGGC
TTCTGACGTTCAGTGCAGCCGTCATCTGAAAACGACATGTCGCACAAGTCCTAAGTTACGCGACAGGCTG
CCGCCCTGCCCTTTTCCTGGCGTTTTCTTGTCGCGTGTTTTAGTCGCATAAAGTAGAATACTTGCGACTA
GAACCGGAGACATTACGCCATGAACAAGAGCGCCGCCGCTGGCCTGCTGGGCTATGCCCGCGTCAGCACC
GACGACCAGGACTTGACCAACCAACGGGCCGAACTGCACGCGGCCGGCTGCACCAAGCTGTTTTCCGAGA
AGATCACCGGCACCAGGCGCGACCGCCCGGAGCTGGCCAGGATGCTTGACCACCTACGCCCTGGCGACGT
TGTGACAGTGACCAGGCTAGACCGCCTGGCCCGCAGCACCCGCGACCTACTGGACATTGCCGAGCGCATC
CAGGAGGCCGGCGCGGGCCTGCGTAGCCTGGCAGAGCCGTGGGCCGACACCACCACGCCGGCCGGCCGCA
TGGTGTTGACCGTGTTCGCCGGCATTGCCGAGTTCGAGCGTTCCCTAATCATCGACCGCACCCGGAGCGG
GCGCGAGGCCGCCAAGGCCCGAGGCGTGAAGTTTGGCCCCCGCCCTACCCTCACCCCGGCACAGATCGCG
CACGCCCGCGAGCTGATCGACCAGGAAGGCCGCACCGTGAAAGAGGCGGCTGCACTGCTTGGCGTGCATC
GCTCGACCCTGTACCGCGCACTTGAGCGCAGCGAGGAAGTGACGCCCACCGAGGCCAGGCGGCGCGGTGC
CTTCCGTGAGGACGCATTGACCGAGGCCGACGCCCTGGCGGCCGCCGAGAATGAACGCCAAGAGGAACAA
GCATGAAACCGCACCAGGACGGCCAGGACGAACCGTTTTTCATTACCGAAGAGATCGAGGCGGAGATGAT
CGCGGCCGGGTACGTGTTCGAGCCGCCCGCGCACCTCTCAACCGTGCGGCTGCATGAAATCCTGGCCGGT
TTGTCTGATGCCAAGCTGGCGGCCTGGCCGGCCAGCTTGGCCGCTGAAGAAACCGAGCGCCGCCGTCTAA
AAAGGTGATGTGTATTTGAGTAAAACAGCTTGCGTCATGCGGTCGCTGCGTATATGATGCGATGAGTAAA
TAAACAAATACGCAAGGGGAACGCATGAAGGTTATCGCTGTACTTAACCAGAAAGGCGGGTCAGGCAAGA
CGACCATCGCAACCCATCTAGCCCGCGCCCTGCAACTCGCCGGGGCCGATGTTCTGTTAGTCGATTCCGA
TCCCCAGGGCAGTGCCCGCGATTGGGCGGCCGTGCGGGAAGATCAACCGCTAACCGTTGTCGGCATCGAC
CGCCCGACGATTGACCGCGACGTGAAGGCCATCGGCCGGCGCGACTTCGTAGTGATCGACGGAGCGCCCC
AGGCGGCGGACTTGGCTGTGTCCGCGATCAAGGCAGCCGACTTCGTGCTGATTCCGGTGCAGCCAAGCCC
TTACGACATATGGGCCACCGCCGACCTGGTGGAGCTGGTTAAGCAGCGCATTGAGGTCACGGATGGAAGG
CTACAAGCGGCCTTTGTCGTGTCGCGGGCGATCAAAGGCACGCGCATCGGCGGTGAGGTTGCCGAGGCGC
TGGCCGGGTACGAGCTGCCCATTCTTGAGTCCCGTATCACGCAGCGCGTGAGCTACCCAGGCACTGCCGC
CGCCGGCACAACCGTTCTTGAATCAGAACCCGAGGGCGACGCTGCCCGCGAGGTCCAGGCGCTGGCCGCT
GAAATTAAATCAAAACTCATTTGAGTTAATGAGGTAAAGAGAAAATGAGCAAAAGCACAAACACGCTAAG
TGCCGGCCGTCCGAGCGCACGCAGCAGCAAGGCTGCAACGTTGGCCAGCCTGGCAGACACGCCAGCCATG
AAGCGGGTCAACTTTCAGTTGCCGGCGGAGGATCACACCAAGCTGAAGATGTACGCGGTACGCCAAGGCA
AGACCATTACCGAGCTGCTATCTGAATACATCGCGCAGCTACCAGAGTAAATGAGCAAATGAATAAATGA
GTAGATGAATTTTAGCGGCTAAAGGAGGCGGCATGGAAAATCAAGAACAACCAGGCACCGACGCCGTGGA
ATGCCCCATGTGTGGAGGAACGGGCGGTTGGCCAGGCGTAAGCGGCTGGGTTGCCTGCCGGCCCTGCAAT
GGCACTGGAACCCCCAAGCCCGAGGAATCGGCGTGAGCGGTCGCAAACCATCCGGCCCGGTACAAATCGG
CGCGGCGCTGGGTGATGACCTGGTGGAGAAGTTGAAGGCCGCGCAGGCCGCCCAGCGGCAACGCATCGAG
GCAGAAGCACGCCCCGGTGAATCGTGGCAAGCGGCCGCTGATCGAATCCGCAAAGAATCCCGGCAACCGC
CGGCAGCCGGTGCGCCGTCGATTAGGAAGCCGCCCAAGGGCGACGAGCAACCAGATTTTTTCGTTCCGAT
GCTCTATGACGTGGGCACCCGCGATAGTCGCAGCATCATGGACGTGGCCGTTTTCCGTCTGTCGAAGCGT
GACCGACGAGCTGGCGAGGTGATCCGCTACGAGCTTCCAGACGGGCACGTAGAGGTTTCCGCAGGGCCGG
CCGGCATGGCCAGTGTGTGGGATTACGACCTGGTACTGATGGCGGTTTCCCATCTAACCGAATCCATGAA
CCGATACCGGGAAGGGAAGGGAGACAAGCCCGGCCGCGTGTTCCGTCCACACGTTGCGGACGTACTCAAG
TTCTGCCGGCGAGCCGATGGCGGAAAGCAGAAAGACGACCTGGTAGAAACCTGCATTCGGTTAAACACCA
CGCACGTTGCCATGCAGCGTACGAAGAAGGCCAAGAACGGCCGCCTGGTGACGGTATCCGAGGGTGAAGC
CTTGATTAGCCGCTACAAGATCGTAAAGAGCGAAACCGGGCGGCCGGAGTACATCGAGATCGAGCTAGCT
GATTGGATGTACCGCGAGATCACAGAAGGCAAGAACCCGGACGTGCTGACGGTTCACCCCGATTACTTTT
TGATCGATCCCGGCATCGGCCGTTTTCTCTACCGCCTGGCACGCCGCGCCGCAGGCAAGGCAGAAGCCAG
ATGGTTGTTCAAGACGATCTACGAACGCAGTGGCAGCGCCGGAGAGTTCAAGAAGTTCTGTTTCACCGTG
CGCAAGCTGATCGGGTCAAATGACCTGCCGGAGTACGATTTGAAGGAGGAGGCGGGGCAGGCTGGCCCGA
TCCTAGTCATGCGCTACCGCAACCTGATCGAGGGCGAAGCATCCGCCGGTTCCTAATGTACGGAGCAGAT
GCTAGGGCAAATTGCCCTAGCAGGGGAAAAAGGTCGAAAAGGACTCTTTCCTGTGGATAGCACGTACATT
GGGAACCCAAAGCCGTACATTGGGAACCGGAACCCGTACATTGGGAACCCAAAGCCGTACATTGGGAACC
GGTCACACATGTAAGTGACTGATATAAAAGAGAAAAAAGGCGATTTTTCCGCCTAAAACTCTTTAAAACT
TATTAAAACTCTTAAAACCCGCCTGGCCTGTGCATAACTGTCTGGCCAGCGCACAGCCGAAGAGCTGCAA
AAAGCGCCTACCCTTCGGTCGCTGCGCTCCCTACGCCCCGCCGCTTCGCGTCGGCCTATCGCGGCCGCTG
GCCGCTCAAAAATGGCTGGCCTACGGCCAGGCAATCTACCAGGGCGCGGACAAGCCGCGCCGTCGCCACT
CGACCGCCGGCGCCCACATCAAGGCACCCTGCCTCGCGCGTTTCGGTGATGACGGTGAAAACCTCTGACA
CATGCAGCTCCCGGTGACGGTCACAGCTTGTCTGTAAGCGGATGCCGGGAGCAGACAAGCCCGTCAGGGC
GCGTCAGCGGGTGTTGGCGGGTGTCGGGGCGCAGCCATGACCCAGTCACGTAGCGATAGCGGAGTGTATA
CTGGCTTAACTATGCGGCATCAGAGCAGATTGTACTGAGAGTGCACCATATGCGGTGTGAAATACCGCAC
AGATGCGTAAGGAGAAAATACCGCATCAGGCGCTCTTCCGCTTCCTCGCTCACTGACTCGCTGCGCTCGG
TCGTTCGGCTGCGGCGAGCGGTATCAGCTCACTCAAAGGCGGTAATACGGTTATCCACAGAATCAGGGGA
TAACGCAGGAAAGAACATGTGAGCAAAAGGCCAGCAAAAGGCCAGGAACCGTAAAAAGGCCGCGTTGCTG
GCGTTTTTCCATAGGCTCCGCCCCCCTGACGAGCATCACAAAAATCGACGCTCAAGTCAGAGGTGGCGAA
ACCCGACAGGACTATAAAGATACCAGGCGTTTCCCCCTGGAAGCTCCCTCGTGCGCTCTCCTGTTCCGAC
CCTGCCGCTTACCGGATACCTGTCCGCCTTTCTCCCTTCGGGAAGCGTGGCGCTTTCTCATAGCTCACGC
TGTAGGTATCTCAGTTCGGTGTAGGTCGTTCGCTCCAAGCTGGGCTGTGTGCACGAACCCCCCGTTCAGC
CCGACCGCTGCGCCTTATCCGGTAACTATCGTCTTGAGTCCAACCCGGTAAGACACGACTTATCGCCACT
GGCAGCAGCCACTGGTAACAGGATTAGCAGAGCGAGGTATGTAGGCGGTGCTACAGAGTTCTTGAAGTGG
TGGCCTAACTACGGCTACACTAGAAGGACAGTATTTGGTATCTGCGCTCTGCTGAAGCCAGTTACCTTCG
GAAAAAGAGTTGGTAGCTCTTGATCCGGCAAACAAACCACCGCTGGTAGCGGTGGTTTTTTTGTTTGCAA
GCAGCAGATTACGCGCAGAAAAAAAGGATCTCAAGAAGATCCTTTGATCTTTTCTACGGGGTCTGACGCT
CAGTGGAACGAAAACTCACGTTAAGGGATTTTGGTCATGCATTCTAGGTGATTAGAAAAACTCATCGAGC
ATCAAATGAAACTGCAATTTATTCATATCAGGATTATCAATACCATATTTTTGAAAAAGCCGTTTCTGTA
ATGAAGGAGAAAACTCACCGAGGCAGTTCCATAGGATGGCAAGATCCTGGTATCGGTCTGCGATTCCGAC
TCGTCCAACATCAATACAACCTATTAATTTCCCCTCGTCAAAAATAAGGTTATCAAGTGAGAAATCACCA
TGAGTGACGACTGAATCCGGTGAGAATGGCAAAAGTTTATGCATTTCTTTCCAGACTTGTTCAACAGGCC
AGCCATTACGCTCGTCATCAAAATCACTCGCATCAACCAAACCGTTATTCATTCGTGATTGCGCCTGAGC
GAGTCGAAATACGCGATCGCTGTTAAAAGGACAATTACAAACAGGAATCGAATGCAACCGGCGCAGGAAC
ACTGCCAGCGCATCAACAATATTTTCACCTGAATCAGGATATTCTTCTAATACCTGGAATGCTGTTTTCC
CTGGGATCGCAGTGGTGAGTAACCATGCATCATCAGGAGTACGGATAAAATGCTTGATGGTCGGAAGAGG
CATAAATTCCGTCAGCCAGTTTAGTCTGACCATCTCATCTGTAACATCATTGGCAACGCTACCTTTGCCA
TGTTTCAGAAACAACTCTGGCGCATCGGGCTTCCCATACAATCGGTAGATTGTCGCACCTGATTGCCCGA
CATTATCGCGAGCCCATTTATACCCATATAAATCAGCATCCATGTTGGAATTTAATCGCGGCCTTGAGCA
AGACGTTTCCCGTTGAATATGGCTCATAACAGAACTTATTATTTCCTTCCTCTTTTCTACAGTATTTAAA
GATACCCCAAGAAGCTAATTATAACAAGACGAACTCCAATTCACTGTTCCTTGCATTCTAAAACCTTAAA
TACCAGAAAACAGCTTTTTCAAAGTTGTTTTCAAAGTTGGCGTATAACATAGTATCGACGGAGCCGATTT
TGAAACCGCGGTGATCACAGGCAGCAACGCTCTGTCATCGTTACAATCAACATGCTACCCTCCGCGAGAT
CATCCGTGTTTCAAACCCGGCAGCTTAGTTGCCGTTCTTCCGAATAGCATCGGTAACATGAGCAAAGTCT
GCCGCCTTACAACGGCTCTCCCGCTGACGCCGTCCCGGACTGATGGGCTGCCTGTATCGAGTGGTGATTT
TGTGCCGAGCTGCCGGTCGGGGAGCTGTTGGCTGGCTGGTGGCAGGATATATTGTGGTGTAAACATAACA
AGCTTCGTCTCAGTCA
Features (pLannotate 1.2.2; 16 found; start..end, strand, type, name):
    616..960     +  promoter       CaMV 35S promoter: strong constitutive promoter from cauliflower mosaic virus
    913..959     +  promoter       minimal CaMV 35S promoter: minimal 35S promoter from cauliflower mosaic virus
    992..1017    +  misc_feature   TMV Ω (fragment): translational enhancer from the tobacco mosaic virus 5'-leader sequence (Gallie et al., 1988)
   1056..5158    +  CDS            Cas9 (fragment): Cas9 (Csn1) endonuclease from the Streptococcus pyogenes Type II CRISPR/Cas system generates RNA-guided double strand breaks in DNA
   5281..5533    +  terminator     NOS terminator: nopaline synthase terminator and poly(A) signal
   5654..5741    +  promoter       AmpR promoter (fragment): bla
   5770..5794    +  misc_feature   RB T-DNA repeat: right border repeat from nopaline C58 T-DNA
   6134..6535    +  CDS            Y4CG_SINFN (fragment): Protein inferred from homology: Swiss-Prot protein existence level 3. From Sinorhizobium fredii (strain NBRC 101917 / NGR234).
   7095..7724    +  CDS            pVS1 StaA: stability protein from the Pseudomonas plasmid pVS1 (Heeb et al., 2000)
   8153..9226    +  CDS            pVS1 RepA: replication protein from the Pseudomonas plasmid pVS1 (Heeb et al., 2000)
   9292..9486    +  rep_origin     pVS1 oriV: origin of replication for the Pseudomonas plasmid pVS1 (Heeb et al., 2000)
   9689..9728    +  CDS            rop (fragment): Rop protein, which maintains plasmids at low copy number; rop
   9830..9970    +  misc_feature   bom: basis of mobility region from pBR322
  10156..10744   -  rep_origin     ori: high-copy-number ColE1/pMB1/pBR322/pUC origin of replication
  10832..11647   -  CDS            KanR: aminoglycoside phosphotransferase; aph(3')-Ia; confers resistance to kanamycin in bacteria or G418 (Geneticin®) in eukaryotes
  12080..12104   +  misc_feature   LB T-DNA repeat: left border repeat from nopaline C58 T-DNA
