[The description below was written by a language model from this plasmid's Addgene catalogue record and pLannotate feature annotations shown in this document.]
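Description:
pDGB3 alpha2 P35S:dCas9:SRDX:Tnos (GB1188) is a GoldenBraid alpha-level binary vector for plant expression, built on the pDGB3_alpha2 backbone, which derives from pCambia1302. The roughly 12.1 kb plasmid carries two replication systems. A ColE1/pMB1-type origin, accompanied by the pBR322 bom region, gives high-copy propagation in E. coli. The pVS1 oriV with its RepA replication protein and StaA stability protein allows maintenance in Agrobacterium. Selection in bacteria is by kanamycin through an aph(3')-Ia gene located in the backbone. Nopaline-type left and right T-DNA border repeats flank the cargo so that it can be transferred into plant cells. No plant selectable marker is annotated within the T-DNA.

The payload is a single synthetic transcriptional unit of about 5.7 kb. The constitutive CaMV 35S promoter, followed by a fragment of the TMV omega translational enhancer, drives a nuclease-dead Streptococcus pyogenes Cas9 fused at its C-terminus to the SRDX repressor domain, and the unit ends with the nopaline synthase terminator. The automated annotation labels the coding region only as a Cas9 fragment and does not separately mark the inactivating mutations or SRDX, so these details come from the catalogue description. Guided by a gRNA supplied from another unit, the fusion is meant to bind a target locus without cutting it and repress transcription there.

Internal BsaI and BsmBI sites were removed to suit the GoldenBraid standard. The unit was assembled with BsaI, which destroyed those sites, and it can be released with BsmBI for combination with other modules such as gRNA cassettes in higher-order multigene constructs. It forms part of a modular CRISPR toolbox for plant genome engineering and gene regulation.
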