Addgene plasmid #160608: pDGB3 alpha2 P35S:dCas9:SRDX:Tnos (GB1188)
Purpose: TU for the expression of the dCas9 with the repressor domain SRDX as a CT fusion (CRISPR tools)
Depositing lab: Diego Orzaez. Depositing organization: Agencia Estatal Consejo Superior de Investigaciones Científicas, M.P. Publication: A modular toolbox for gRNA-Cas9 genome engineering in plants based on the GoldenBraid standard. Vazquez-Vilar M, Bernabe-Orts JM, Fernandez-Del-Carmen A, Ziarsolo P, Blanca J, Granell A, Orzaez D. Plant Methods. 2016 Feb 1;12:10. doi: 10.1186/s13007-016-0101-2. eCollection 2016. 101 PubMed 26839579.
Backbone
  Vector backbone: pDGB3_alpha2
  Backbone manufacturer: self-made; derived from pCambia1302 generated at the Cambia Institute
  Vector type: Plant Expression, Synthetic Biology
Growth in bacteria
  Bacterial resistance: Kanamycin, 50 μg/mL
  Growth temperature: 37°C
  Growth strain: DH5alpha
  Copy number: High Copy
Gene/Insert
  Gene/Insert name: P35s:dCas9:SRDX:tNOS
  Species: Synthetic
  Insert size (bp): 5732
  Mutation: BsaI and BsmBI sites removed
  Promoter: P35S
  Cloning method: Restriction Enzyme; 5′ cloning site BsaI (destroyed during cloning); 3′ cloning site BsaI (destroyed during cloning)
  Sequencing primers: 5′ GGTGGCAGGATATATTGTGG
Terms and licenses: Academic/Nonprofit Terms; Industry Terms: Not Available to Industry
Depositor comments: Compatible with GoldenBraid; insert can be released with BsmBI
How to cite: pDGB3 alpha2 P35S:dCas9:SRDX:Tnos (GB1188) was a gift from Diego Orzaez (Addgene plasmid # 160608 ; http://n2t.net/addgene:160608 ; RRID:Addgene_160608)
